Addgene plasmid #173589: Lenti-sgDot1l#1/Cre
Purpose: Expresses a Dot1l-targeting gRNA and Cre-recombinase
Depositing lab: Charles Swanton. Depositing organization: University College London. Publication: A functional taxonomy of tumor suppression in oncogenic KRAS-driven lung cancer. Cai H, Chew SK, Li C, Tsai MK, Andrejka L, Murray CW, Hughes NW, Shuldiner EG, Ashkin EL, Tang R, Hung KL, Chen LC, Lee SYC, Yousefi M, Lin WY, Kunder CA, Cong L, McFarland CD, Petrov DA, Swanton C, Winslow MM. Cancer Discov. 2021 Feb 19. pii: 2159-8290.CD-20-1325. doi: 10.1158/2159-8290.CD-20-1325. PubMed 33608386.
Backbone
  Vector backbone: pLL3.3
  Vector type: Lentiviral, Cre/Lox, CRISPR
Growth in bacteria
  Bacterial resistance: Ampicillin, 100 μg/mL
  Growth temperature: 37°C
  Growth strain: NEB Stable
  Copy number: High Copy
Gene/Insert
  Gene/Insert name: gRNA targeting Dot1l
  gRNA/shRNA sequence: GGGAACGGATCGCCAACACG
  Species: M. musculus (mouse)
  Entrez Gene: Dot1l (a.k.a. A630076O07, Dot1, KMT4, mDot1)
  Cloning method: Restriction Enzyme; 5′ cloning site unknown (unknown if destroyed); 3′ cloning site unknown (unknown if destroyed)
Terms and licenses: Academic/Nonprofit Terms; Industry Terms: Not Available to Industry
How to cite: Lenti-sgDot1l#1/Cre was a gift from Charles Swanton (Addgene plasmid # 173589 ; http://n2t.net/addgene:173589 ; RRID:Addgene_173589)
