[The description below was written by a language model from this plasmid's Addgene catalogue record and pLannotate feature annotations shown in this document.]
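Description:
Lenti-sgDot1l#1/Cre is an HIV-1-derived lentiviral transfer plasmid built on the pLL3.3 backbone that delivers a CRISPR guide RNA and Cre recombinase from a single provirus. In bacteria it is maintained by a high-copy ColE1/pUC-type origin and selected with ampicillin through the β-lactamase gene and its native promoter. The viral portion begins with a CMV enhancer/promoter fused to a truncated 5' LTR, an arrangement that drives genomic RNA transcription in packaging cells independently of Tat. This is followed by the Ψ packaging signal with a partial gag sequence, the Rev response element for nuclear export of the unspliced genome, and the cPPT/CTS, which aids nuclear import. A WPRE lies downstream of the payload to enhance transcript expression, followed by a fragment annotated as nef and a second truncated LTR that closes the vector genome.

The payload consists of two independent expression units. A human U6 RNA polymerase III promoter drives a guide targeting mouse Dot1l, which encodes a histone methyltransferase (also known as KMT4), fused to the Streptococcus pyogenes Cas9 gRNA scaffold. Downstream, the mouse PGK promoter drives Cre recombinase. No Cas9 coding sequence is annotated, so Cas9 must be supplied by the target cells or animal. The logic of the design is that Cre recombines loxP-flanked alleles in transduced cells while the guide directs disruption of Dot1l in those same cells. The associated publication concerns functional analysis of tumour suppressors in oncogenic KRAS-driven lung cancer, consistent with use in Cre-dependent mouse models, although the record does not specify which alleles are involved. The "#1" in the name suggests it is one of several guides against this gene.
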