Features (pLannotate 1.2.2; 21 found; start..end, strand, type, name):
     31..83      -  misc_feature   bom (fragment): basis of mobility region from pBR322
    238..617     +  enhancer       CMV enhancer: human cytomegalovirus immediate early enhancer
    618..817     +  promoter       CMV promoter: human cytomegalovirus (CMV) immediate early promoter
    835..1015    +  LTR            5' LTR (truncated): truncated 5' long terminal repeat (LTR) from HIV-1
   1062..1187    +  misc_feature   HIV-1 Ψ: packaging signal of human immunodeficiency virus type 1
   1171..1509    +  CDS            HIV-1 gag (fragment): gag protein from human immunodeficiency virus 1; gag
   1684..1917    +  misc_feature   RRE: The Rev response element (RRE) of HIV-1 allows for Rev-dependent mRNA export from the nucleus to the cytoplasm.
   2294..2394    +  CDS            Rev (fragment): human immunodeficiency virus 1 (HIV-1) Rev protein; rev; enhances nuclear export of unspliced and incompletely spliced viral mRNAs
   2444..2561    +  misc_feature   cPPT/CTS: central polypurine tract and central termination sequence of HIV-1
   2643..2883    +  promoter       U6 promoter: RNA polymerase III promoter for human U6 snRNA
   2912..2987    +  misc_RNA       gRNA scaffold: guide RNA scaffold for the Streptococcus pyogenes CRISPR/Cas9 system
   3040..3532    +  promoter       PGK promoter: mouse phosphoglycerate kinase 1 promoter
   3562..4592    +  CDS            Cre (fragment): site-specific recombinase Cre is a site-specific recombinase from bacteriophage P1. Recombination occurs at loxP sequences.
   4625..4648    +  misc_feature   MCS (fragment): pBluescript multiple cloning site
   4648..5236    +  misc_feature   WPRE: woodchuck hepatitis virus posttranscriptional regulatory element
   5237..5256    +  misc_feature   MCS (fragment): pBluescript multiple cloning site
   5258..5758    +  CDS            nef (fragment): NEF_HV1LA - Experimental evidence at protein level: Swiss-Prot protein existence level 1. Extracellular Nef protein targets CD4(+) T-lymphocytes for apoptosis by interacting with CXCR4 surface receptors. From Human immunodeficiency virus type 1 group M subtype B (isolate Lai) (HIV-1).
   5765..5945    +  LTR            5' LTR (truncated): truncated 5' long terminal repeat (LTR) from HIV-1
   6007..6595    -  rep_origin     ori: high-copy-number ColE1/pMB1/pBR322/pUC origin of replication
   6766..7626    -  CDS            AmpR: β-lactamase; bla; confers resistance to ampicillin, carbenicillin, and related antibiotics
   7627..7731    -  promoter       AmpR promoter: bla
>Addgene plasmid #173589 | Lenti-sgDot1l#1/Cre | addgene full sequence | sequence record 363576 | Addgene NGS Result
GTCGACGGATCGGGAGATCTCCCGATCCCCTATGGTGCACTCTCAGTACAATCTGCTCTGATGCCGCATA
GTTAAGCCAGTATCTGCTCCCTGCTTGTGTGTTGGAGGTCGCTGAGTAGTGCGCGAGCAAAATTTAAGCT
ACAACAAGGCAAGGCTTGACCGACAATTGCATGAAGAATCTGCTTAGGGTTAGGCGTTTTGCGCTGCTTC
GCGATGTACGGGCCAGATATACGCGTTGACATTGATTATTGACTAGTTATTAATAGTAATCAATTACGGG
GTCATTAGTTCATAGCCCATATATGGAGTTCCGCGTTACATAACTTACGGTAAATGGCCCGCCTGGCTGA
CCGCCCAACGACCCCCGCCCATTGACGTCAATAATGACGTATGTTCCCATAGTAACGCCAATAGGGACTT
TCCATTGACGTCAATGGGTGGAGTATTTACGGTAAACTGCCCACTTGGCAGTACATCAAGTGTATCATAT
GCCAAGTACGCCCCCTATTGACGTCAATGACGGTAAATGGCCCGCCTGGCATTATGCCCAGTACATGACC
TTATGGGACTTTCCTACTTGGCAGTACATCTACGTATTAGTCATCGCTATTACCATGGTGATGCGGTTTT
GGCAGTACATCAATGGGCGTGGATAGCGGTTTGACTCACGGGGATTTCCAAGTCTCCACCCCATTGACGT
CAATGGGAGTTTGTTTTGGCACCAAAATCAACGGGACTTTCCAAAATGTCGTAACAACTCCGCCCCATTG
ACGCAAATGGGCGGTAGGCGTGTACGGTGGGAGGTCTATATAAGCAGCGCGTTTTGCCTGTACTGGGTCT
CTCTGGTTAGACCAGATCTGAGCCTGGGAGCTCTCTGGCTAACTAGGGAACCCACTGCTTAAGCCTCAAT
AAAGCTTGCCTTGAGTGCTTCAAGTAGTGTGTGCCCGTCTGTTGTGTGACTCTGGTAACTAGAGATCCCT
CAGACCCTTTTAGTCAGTGTGGAAAATCTCTAGCAGTGGCGCCCGAACAGGGACTTGAAAGCGAAAGGGA
AACCAGAGGAGCTCTCTCGACGCAGGACTCGGCTTGCTGAAGCGCGCACGGCAAGAGGCGAGGGGCGGCG
ACTGGTGAGTACGCCAAAAATTTTGACTAGCGGAGGCTAGAAGGAGAGAGATGGGTGCGAGAGCGTCAGT
ATTAAGCGGGGGAGAATTAGATCGCGATGGGAAAAAATTCGGTTAAGGCCAGGGGGAAAGAAAAAATATA
AATTAAAACATATAGTATGGGCAAGCAGGGAGCTAGAACGATTCGCAGTTAATCCTGGCCTGTTAGAAAC
ATCAGAAGGCTGTAGACAAATACTGGGACAGCTACAACCATCCCTTCAGACAGGATCAGAAGAACTTAGA
TCATTATATAATACAGTAGCAACCCTCTATTGTGTGCATCAAAGGATAGAGATAAAAGACACCAAGGAAG
CTTTAGACAAGATAGAGGAAGAGCAAAACAAAAGTAAGACCACCGCACAGCAAGCGGCCGGCCGCTGATC
TTCAGACCTGGAGGAGGAGATATGAGGGACAATTGGAGAAGTGAATTATATAAATATAAAGTAGTAAAAA
TTGAACCATTAGGAGTAGCACCCACCAAGGCAAAGAGAAGAGTGGTGCAGAGAGAAAAAAGAGCAGTGGG
AATAGGAGCTTTGTTCCTTGGGTTCTTGGGAGCAGCAGGAAGCACTATGGGCGCAGCGTCAATGACGCTG
ACGGTACAGGCCAGACAATTATTGTCTGGTATAGTGCAGCAGCAGAACAATTTGCTGAGGGCTATTGAGG
CGCAACAGCATCTGTTGCAACTCACAGTCTGGGGCATCAAGCAGCTCCAGGCAAGAATCCTGGCTGTGGA
AAGATACCTAAAGGATCAACAGCTCCTGGGGATTTGGGGTTGCTCTGGAAAACTCATTTGCACCACTGCT
GTGCCTTGGAATGCTAGTTGGAGTAATAAATCTCTGGAACAGATTTGGAATCACACGACCTGGATGGAGT
GGGACAGAGAAATTAACAATTACACAAGCTTAATACACTCCTTAATTGAAGAATCGCAAAACCAGCAAGA
AAAGAATGAACAAGAATTATTGGAATTAGATAAATGGGCAAGTTTGTGGAATTGGTTTAACATAACAAAT
TGGCTGTGGTATATAAAATTATTCATAATGATAGTAGGAGGCTTGGTAGGTTTAAGAATAGTTTTTGCTG
TACTTTCTATAGTGAATAGAGTTAGGCAGGGATATTCACCATTATCGTTTCAGACCCACCTCCCAACCCC
GAGGGGACCCGACAGGCCCGAAGGAATAGAAGAAGAAGGTGGAGAGAGAGACAGAGACAGATCCATTCGA
TTAGTGAACGGATCGGCACTGCGTGCGCCAATTCTGCAGACAAATGGCAGTATTCATCCACAATTTTAAA
AGAAAAGGGGGGATTGGGGGGTACAGTGCAGGGGAAAGAATAGTAGACATAATAGCAACAGACATACAAA
CTAAAGAATTACAAAAACAAATTACAAAAATTCAAAATTTTCGGGTTTATTACAGGGACAGCAGAGATCC
AGTTTGGTTAGTACCGGGCCCGCTCTAGCCCTGCAGGAACTGTTTAAACTGTGAGGGCCTATTTCCCATG
ATTCCTTCATATTTGCATATACGATACAAGGCTGTTAGAGAGATAATTGGAATTAATTTGACTGTAAACA
CAAAGATATTAGTACAAAATACGTGACGTAGAAAGTAATAATTTCTTGGGTAGTTTGCAGTTTTAAAATT
ATGTTTTAAAATGGACTATCATATGCTTACCGTAACTTGAAAGTATTTCGATTTCTTGGCTTTATATATC
TTGTGGAAAGGACCAAACACCGGGAACGGATCGCCAACACGGTTTTAGAGCTAGAAATAGCAAGTTAAAA
TAAGGCTAGTCCGTTATCAACTTGAAAAAGTGGCACCGAGTCGGTGCTTTTTTGTTTGGCGCGCCTATGG
CTTAATTAACATGGCGGCCGCATTCTACCGGGTAGGGGAGGCGCTTTTCCCAAGGCAGTCTGGAGCATGC
GCTTTAGCAGCCCCGCTGGGCACTTGGCGCTACACAAGTGGCCTCTGGCCTCGCACACATTCCACATCCA
CCGGTAGGCGCCAACCGGCTCCGTTCTTTGGTGGCCCCTTCGCGCCACCTTCTACTCCTCCCCTAGTCAG
GAAGTTCCCCCCCGCCCCGCAGCTCGCGTCGTGCAGGACGTGACAAATGGAAGTAGCACGTCTCACTAGT
CTCGTGCAGATGGACAGCACCGCTGAGCAATGGAAGCGGGTAGGCCTTTGGGGCAGCGGCCAATAGCAGC
TTTGCTCCTTCGCTTTCTGGGCTCAGAGGCTGGGAAGGGGTGGGTCCGGGGGCGGGCTCAGGGGCGGGCT
CAGGGGCGGGGCGGGCGCCCGAAGGTCCTCCGGAGGCCCGGCATTCTGCACGCTTCAAAAGCGCACGTCT
GCCGCGCTGTTCTCCTCTTCCTCATCTCCGGGACCCGGGATGCCCAAGAAGAAGAGGAAGGTGTCCAATT
TACTGACCGTACACCAAAATTTGCCTGCATTACCGGTCGATGCAACGAGTGATGAGGTTCGCAAGAACCT
GATGGACATGTTCAGGGATCGCCAGGCGTTTTCTGAGCATACCTGGAAAATGCTTCTGTCCGTTTGCCGG
TCGTGGGCGGCATGGTGCAAGTTGAATAACCGGAAATGGTTTCCCGCAGAACCTGAAGATGTTCGCGATT
ATCTTCTATATCTTCAGGCGCGCGGTCTGGCAGTAAAAACTATCCAGCAACATTTGGGCCAGCTAAACAT
GCTTCATCGTCGGTCCGGGCTGCCACGACCAAGTGACAGCAATGCTGTTTCACTGGTTATGCGGCGGATC
CGAAAAGAAAACGTTGATGCCGGTGAACGTGCAAAACAGGCTCTAGCGTTCGAACGCACTGATTTCGACC
AGGTTCGTTCACTCATGGAAAATAGCGATCGCTGCCAGGATATACGTAATCTGGCATTTCTGGGGATTGC
TTATAACACCCTGTTACGTATAGCCGAAATTGCCAGGATCAGGGTTAAAGATATCTCACGTACTGACGGT
GGGAGAATGTTAATCCATATTGGCAGAACGAAAACGCTGGTTAGCACCGCAGGTGTAGAGAAGGCACTTA
GCCTGGGGGTAACTAAACTGGTCGAGCGATGGATTTCCGTCTCTGGTGTAGCTGATGATCCGAATAACTA
CCTGTTTTGCCGGGTCAGAAAAAATGGTGTTGCCGCGCCATCTGCCACCAGCCAGCTATCAACTCGCGCC
CTGGAAGGGATTTTTGAAGCAACTCATCGATTGATTTACGGCGCTAAGGATGACTCTGGTCAGAGATACC
TGGCCTGGTCTGGACACAGTGCCCGTGTCGGAGCCGCGCGAGATATGGCCCGCGCTGGAGTTTCAATACC
GGAGATCATGCAAGCTGGTGGCTGGACCAATGTAAATATTGTCATGAACTATATCCGTAACCTGGATAGT
GAAACAGGGGCAATGGTGCGCCTGCTGGAAGATGGCGATTAGCCATGTTTAAGGGTTCCGGTTCCACTAG
GTACAATTCGATATCAAGCTTATCGATAATCAACCTCTGGATTACAAAATTTGTGAAAGATTGACTGGTA
TTCTTAACTATGTTGCTCCTTTTACGCTATGTGGATACGCTGCTTTAATGCCTTTGTATCATGCTATTGC
TTCCCGTATGGCTTTCATTTTCTCCTCCTTGTATAAATCCTGGTTGCTGTCTCTTTATGAGGAGTTGTGG
CCCGTTGTCAGGCAACGTGGCGTGGTGTGCACTGTGTTTGCTGACGCAACCCCCACTGGTTGGGGCATTG
CCACCACCTGTCAGCTCCTTTCCGGGACTTTCGCTTTCCCCCTCCCTATTGCCACGGCGGAACTCATCGC
CGCCTGCCTTGCCCGCTGCTGGACAGGGGCTCGGCTGTTGGGCACTGACAATTCCGTGGTGTTGTCGGGG
AAATCATCGTCCTTTCCTTGGCTGCTCGCCTGTGTTGCCACCTGGATTCTGCGCGGGACGTCCTTCTGCT
ACGTCCCTTCGGCCCTCAATCCAGCGGACCTTCCTTCCCGCGGCCTGCTGCCGGCTCTGCGGCCTCTTCC
GCGTCTTCGCCTTCGCCCTCAGACGAGTCGGATCTCCCTTTGGGCCGCCTCCCCGCATCGATACCGTCGA
CCTCGATCGAGACCTAGAAAAACATGGAGCAATCACAAGTAGCAATACAGCAGCTACCAATGCTGATTGT
GCCTGGCTAGAAGCACAAGAGGAGGAGGAGGTGGGTTTTCCAGTCACACCTCAGGTACCTTTAAGACCAA
TGACTTACAAGGCAGCTGTAGATCTTAGCCACTTTTTAAAAGAAAAGGGGGGACTGGAAGGGCTAATTCA
CTCCCAACGAAGACAAGATATCCTTGATCTGTGGATCTACCACACACAAGGCTACTTCCCTGATTGGCAG
AACTACACACCAGGGCCAGGGATCAGATATCCACTGACCTTTGGATGGTGCTACAAGCTAGTACCAGTTG
AGCAAGAGAAGGTAGAAGAAGCCAATGAAGGAGAGAACACCCGCTTGTTACACCCTGTGAGCCTGCATGG
GATGGATGACCCGGAGAGAGAAGTATTAGAGTGGAGGTTTGACAGCCGCCTAGCATTTCATCACATGGCC
CGAGAGCTGCATCCGGACTGTACTGGGTCTCTCTGGTTAGACCAGATCTGAGCCTGGGAGCTCTCTGGCT
AACTAGGGAACCCACTGCTTAAGCCTCAATAAAGCTTGCCTTGAGTGCTTCAAGTAGTGTGTGCCCGTCT
GTTGTGTGACTCTGGTAACTAGAGATCCCTCAGACCCTTTTAGTCAGTGTGGAAAATCTCTAGCAGCATG
TGAGCAAAAGGCCAGCAAAAGGCCAGGAACCGTAAAAAGGCCGCGTTGCTGGCGTTTTTCCATAGGCTCC
GCCCCCCTGACGAGCATCACAAAAATCGACGCTCAAGTCAGAGGTGGCGAAACCCGACAGGACTATAAAG
ATACCAGGCGTTTCCCCCTGGAAGCTCCCTCGTGCGCTCTCCTGTTCCGACCCTGCCGCTTACCGGATAC
CTGTCCGCCTTTCTCCCTTCGGGAAGCGTGGCGCTTTCTCATAGCTCACGCTGTAGGTATCTCAGTTCGG
TGTAGGTCGTTCGCTCCAAGCTGGGCTGTGTGCACGAACCCCCCGTTCAGCCCGACCGCTGCGCCTTATC
CGGTAACTATCGTCTTGAGTCCAACCCGGTAAGACACGACTTATCGCCACTGGCAGCAGCCACTGGTAAC
AGGATTAGCAGAGCGAGGTATGTAGGCGGTGCTACAGAGTTCTTGAAGTGGTGGCCTAACTACGGCTACA
CTAGAAGAACAGTATTTGGTATCTGCGCTCTGCTGAAGCCAGTTACCTTCGGAAAAAGAGTTGGTAGCTC
TTGATCCGGCAAACAAACCACCGCTGGTAGCGGTGGTTTTTTTGTTTGCAAGCAGCAGATTACGCGCAGA
AAAAAAGGATCTCAAGAAGATCCTTTGATCTTTTCTACGGGGTCTGACGCTCAGTGGAACGAAAACTCAC
GTTAAGGGATTTTGGTCATGAGATTATCAAAAAGGATCTTCACCTAGATCCTTTTAAATTAAAAATGAAG
TTTTAAATCAATCTAAAGTATATATGAGTAAACTTGGTCTGACAGTTACCAATGCTTAATCAGTGAGGCA
CCTATCTCAGCGATCTGTCTATTTCGTTCATCCATAGTTGCCTGACTCCCCGTCGTGTAGATAACTACGA
TACGGGAGGGCTTACCATCTGGCCCCAGTGCTGCAATGATACCGCGAGACCCACGCTCACCGGCTCCAGA
TTTATCAGCAATAAACCAGCCAGCCGGAAGGGCCGAGCGCAGAAGTGGTCCTGCAACTTTATCCGCCTCC
ATCCAGTCTATTAATTGTTGCCGGGAAGCTAGAGTAAGTAGTTCGCCAGTTAATAGTTTGCGCAACGTTG
TTGCCATTGCTACAGGCATCGTGGTGTCACGCTCGTCGTTTGGTATGGCTTCATTCAGCTCCGGTTCCCA
ACGATCAAGGCGAGTTACATGATCCCCCATGTTGTGCAAAAAAGCGGTTAGCTCCTTCGGTCCTCCGATC
GTTGTCAGAAGTAAGTTGGCCGCAGTGTTATCACTCATGGTTATGGCAGCACTGCATAATTCTCTTACTG
TCATGCCATCCGTAAGATGCTTTTCTGTGACTGGTGAGTACTCAACCAAGTCATTCTGAGAATAGTGTAT
GCGGCGACCGAGTTGCTCTTGCCCGGCGTCAATACGGGATAATACCGCGCCACATAGCAGAACTTTAAAA
GTGCTCATCATTGGAAAACGTTCTTCGGGGCGAAAACTCTCAAGGATCTTACCGCTGTTGAGATCCAGTT
CGATGTAACCCACTCGTGCACCCAACTGATCTTCAGCATCTTTTACTTTCACCAGCGTTTCTGGGTGAGC
AAAAACAGGAAGGCAAAATGCCGCAAAAAAGGGAATAAGGGCGACACGGAAATGTTGAATACTCATACTC
TTCCTTTTTCAATATTATTGAAGCATTTATCAGGGTTATTGTCTCATGAGCGGATACATATTTGAATGTA
TTTAGAAAAATAAACAAATAGGGGTTCCGCGCACATTTCCCCGAAAAGTGCCACCTGAC
